Addgene plasmid #75282: pBabe-Kras Wt
Purpose: Expresses human Kras wild-type
Depositing lab: Channing Der. Depositing organization: University of North Carolina at Chapel Hill.
Backbone
  Vector backbone: pBabe
  Backbone size w/o insert (bp): 5169
  Total vector size (bp): 5906
  Vector type: Mammalian Expression, Retroviral
  Selectable markers: Puromycin
Growth in bacteria
  Bacterial resistance: Ampicillin, 100 μg/mL
  Growth temperature: 37°C
  Growth strain: NEB Stable
  Copy number: Unknown
Gene/Insert
  Gene/Insert name: KRAS (alt names: K-ras; Kras; Kirsten rat sarcoma viral oncogene homolog)
  Species: H. sapiens (human)
  Mutation: None. Wild-Type
  GenBank ID: NC_000012.12
  Entrez Gene: KRAS (a.k.a. 'C-K-RAS, C-K-RAS, CFC2, K-RAS2A, K-RAS2B, K-RAS4A, K-RAS4B, K-Ras, K-Ras 2, KI-RAS, KRAS1, KRAS2, NS, NS3, OES, RALD, RASK2, c-Ki-ras, c-Ki-ras2)
  Tag / fusion protein: HA (N terminal on insert)
  Cloning method: Restriction Enzyme; 5′ cloning site BamHI (destroyed during cloning); 3′ cloning site SalI (not destroyed)
  Sequencing primers: 5′ pBabe 5'; 3′ pBabe 3'
Terms and licenses: Academic/Nonprofit Terms; Industry Terms: Not Available to Industry
How to cite: pBabe-Kras Wt was a gift from Channing Der (Addgene plasmid # 75282 ; http://n2t.net/addgene:75282 ; RRID:Addgene_75282)
