[The description below was written by a language model from this plasmid's Addgene catalogue record and pLannotate feature annotations shown in this document.]
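Description:
pBabe-Kras Wt is a Moloney murine leukemia virus-based retroviral vector built on the pBabe backbone for stable expression of wild-type human KRAS in mammalian cells. In bacteria it is maintained through a high-copy ColE1/pUC-type origin and selected with ampicillin via the β-lactamase gene and its native promoter. The catalogue lists a total size of 5,906 bp, whereas the annotated sequencing result is 5,608 nt, so the two figures do not fully agree; a small lacI fragment detected in the backbone appears to be a cloning remnant with no stated function.

The retroviral cassette is flanked by MMLV long terminal repeats. The 5′ LTR serves as the promoter for the genomic transcript, which carries a packaging signal and a truncated gag segment lacking its start codon, elements that promote efficient encapsidation of the RNA when the plasmid is introduced into a packaging cell line supplying the viral proteins in trans. Downstream lies the K-Ras coding sequence with an N-terminal HA epitope (annotated as a fragment of a 3xHA element, consistent with a single HA tag), which allows the exogenous protein to be detected and distinguished from endogenous KRAS. The insert was cloned between BamHI, which was destroyed, and SalI. An internal SV40 enhancer/early promoter then drives the puromycin N-acetyltransferase gene, so transduced cells can be selected with puromycin. The 3′ region is annotated partly as a ΔU3 fragment adjoining a full LTR, most likely an annotation overlap rather than evidence of a self-inactivating design. The construct is suited to generating stable cell populations expressing tagged wild-type KRAS, for example as a reference in studies of Ras signalling.
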