Features (pLannotate 1.2.2; 13 found; start..end, strand, type, name):
      8..402     +  LTR            LTR (fragment): long terminal repeat from Moloney murine leukemia virus
    526..800     +  misc_feature   MESV Ψ (fragment): packaging signal of murine embryonic stem cell virus
    867..1283    +  CDS            gag (truncated): truncated Moloney murine leukemia virus (MMLV) gag gene lacking the start codon
   1309..1332    +  CDS            3xHA (fragment): three tandem HA epitope tags
   1360..1926    +  CDS            K-Ras (sequence partly withheld): human small GTPase proto-oncoprotein
   1943..2272    +  promoter       SV40 promoter: SV40 enhancer and early promoter
   2282..2881    +  CDS            PuroR: puromycin N-acetyltransferase; pac from Streptomyces alboniger; confers resistance to puromycin
   2980..3101    +  LTR            3' LTR (ΔU3) (fragment): self-inactivating 3' long terminal repeat (LTR) from Moloney murine leukemia virus
   3102..3571    +  LTR            LTR: long terminal repeat from Moloney murine leukemia virus
   3637..3689    -  CDS            lacI (fragment): lac repressor; lacI; The lac repressor binds to the lac operator to inhibit transcription in E. coli. This inhibition can be relieved by adding lactose or isopropyl-β-D-thiogalactopyranoside (IPTG).
   3872..4460    -  rep_origin     ori: high-copy-number ColE1/pMB1/pBR322/pUC origin of replication
   4620..5480    -  CDS            AmpR: β-lactamase; bla; confers resistance to ampicillin, carbenicillin, and related antibiotics
   5481..5585    -  promoter       AmpR promoter: bla
>Addgene plasmid #75282 | pBabe-Kras Wt | addgene full sequence | sequence record 299863 | Addgene NGS Result
CTGCAGCCTGAATATGGGCCAAACAGGATATCTGTGGTAAGCAGTTCCTGCCCCGGCTCAGGGCCAAGAA
CAGATGGTCCCCAGATGCGGTCCAGCCCTCAGCAGTTTCTAGAGAACCATCAGATGTTTCCAGGGTGCCC
CAAGGACCTGAAATGACCCTGTGCCTTATTTGAACTAACCAATCAGTTCGCTTCTCGCTTCTGTTCGCGC
GCTTCTGCTCCCCGAGCTCAATAAAAGAGCCCACAACCCCTCACTCGGGGCGCCAGTCCTCCGATTGACT
GAGTCGCCCGGGTACCCGTGTATCCAATAAACCCTCTTGCAGTTGCATCCGACTTGTGGTCTCGCTGTTC
CTTGGGAGGGTCTCCTCTGAGTGATTGACTACCCGTCAGCGGGGGTCTTTCATTTGGGGGCTCGTCCGGG
ATCGGGAGACCCCTGCCCAGGGACCACCGACCCACCACCGGGAGGCAAGCTGGCCAGCAACTTATCTGTG
TCTGTCCGATTGTCTAGTGTCTATGACTGATTTTATGCGCCTGCGTCGGTACTAGTTAGCTAACTAGCTC
TGTATCTGGCGGACCCGTGGTGGAACTGACGAGTTCTGAACACCCGGCCGCAACCCTGGGAGACGTCCCA
GGGACTTTGGGGGCCGTTTTTGTGGCCCGACCTGAGGAAGGGAGTCGATGTGGAATCCGACCCCGTCAGG
ATATGTGGTTCTGGTAGGAGACGAGAACCTAAAACAGTTCCCGCCTCCGTCTGAATTTTTGCTTTCGGTT
TGGAACCGAAGCCGCGCGTCTTGTCTGCTGCAGCGCTGCAGCATCGTTCTGTGTTGTCTCTGTCTGACTG
TGTTTCTGTATTTGTCTGAAAATTAGGGCCAGACTGTTACCACTCCCTTAAGTTTGACCTTAGGTCACTG
GAAAGATGTCGAGCGGATCGCTCACAACCAGTCGGTAGATGTCAAGAAGAGACGTTGGGTTACCTTCTGC
TCTGCAGAATGGCCAACCTTTAACGTCGGATGGCCGCGAGACGGCACCTTTAACCGAGACCTCATCACCC
AGGTTAAGATCAAGGTCTTTTCACCTGGCCCGCATGGACACCCAGACCAGGTCCCCTACATCGTGACCTG
GGAAGCCTTGGCTTTTGACCCCCCTCCCTGGGTCAAGCCCTTTGTACACCCTAAGCCTCCGCCTCCTCTT
CCTCCATCCGCCCCGTCTCTCCCCCTTGAACCTCCTCGTTCGACCCCGCCTCGATCCTCCCTTTATCCAG
CCCTCACTCCTTCTCTAGGCGCCGGCCGGATCAATGGCTTCAAGTTATCCATATGATGTGCCCGACTATG
CCTCACTTGGAGGACCCTCTGGATCCACC
[564 nt withheld, positions 1360-1923]
TAAGTCGACCCTGTGGAATGTGTGTCAGTTAGGGTGTGGAAAGTCCCCAGGCTCCCCAGCAGGCAGAAGT
ATGCAAAGCATGCATCTCAATTAGTCAGCAACCAGGTGTGGAAAGTCCCCAGGCTCCCCAGCAGGCAGAA
GTATGCAAAGCATGCATCTCAATTAGTCAGCAACCATAGTCCCGCCCCTAACTCCGCCCATCCCGCCCCT
AACTCCGCCCAGTTCCGCCCATTCTCCGCCCCATGGCTGACTAATTTTTTTTATTTATGCAGAGGCCGAG
GCCGCCTCGGCCTCTGAGCTATTCCAGAAGTAGTGAGGAGGCTTTTTTGGAGGCCTAGGCTTTTGCAAAA
AGCTTACCATGACCGAGTACAAGCCCACGGTGCGCCTCGCCACCCGCGACGACGTCCCCAGGGCCGTACG
CACCCTCGCCGCCGCGTTCGCCGACTACCCCGCCACGCGCCACACCGTCGATCCGGACCGCCACATCGAG
CGGGTCACCGAGCTGCAAGAACTCTTCCTCACGCGCGTCGGGCTCGACATCGGCAAGGTGTGGGTCGCGG
ACGACGGCGCCGCGGTGGCGGTCTGGACCACGCCGGAGAGCGTCGAAGCGGGGGCGGTGTTCGCCGAGAT
CGGCCCGCGCATGGCCGAGTTGAGCGGTTCCCGGCTGGCCGCGCAGCAACAGATGGAAGGCCTCCTGGCG
CCGCACCGGCCCAAGGAGCCCGCGTGGTTCCTGGCCACCGTCGGCGTCTCGCCCGACCACCAGGGCAAGG
GTCTGGGCAGCGCCGTCGTGCTCCCCGGAGTGGAGGCGGCCGAGCGCGCCGGGGTGCCCGCCTTCCTGGA
GACCTCCGCGCCCCGCAACCTCCCCTTCTACGAGCGGCTCGGCTTCACCGTCACCGCCGACGTCGAGGTG
CCCGAAGGACCGCGCACCTGGTGCATGACCCGCAAGCCCGGTGCCTGACGCCCGCCCCACGACCCGCAGC
GCCCGACCGAAAGGAGCGCACGACCCCATGCATCGATAAAATAAAAGATTTTATTTAGTCTCCAGAAAAA
GGGGGGAATGAAAGACCCCACCTGTAGGTTTGGCAAGCTAGCTTAAGTAACGCCATTTTGCAAGGCATGG
AAAAATACATAACTGAGAATAGAGAAGTTCAGATCAAGGTCAGGAACAGATGGAACAGCTGAATATGGGC
CAAACAGGATATCTGTGGTAAGCAGTTCCTGCCCCGGCTCAGGGCCAAGAACAGATGGAACAGCTGAATA
TGGGCCAAACAGGATATCTGTGGTAAGCAGTTCCTGCCCCGGCTCAGGGCCAAGAACAGATGGTCCCCAG
ATGCGGTCCAGCCCTCAGCAGTTTCTAGAGAACCATCAGATGTTTCCAGGGTGCCCCAAGGACCTGAAAT
GACCCTGTGCCTTATTTGAACTAACCAATCAGTTCGCTTCTCGCTTCTGTTCGCGCGCTTCTGCTCCCCG
AGCTCAATAAAAGAGCCCACAACCCCTCACTCGGGGCGCCAGTCCTCCGATTGACTGAGTCGCCCGGGTA
CCCGTGTATCCAATAAACCCTCTTGCAGTTGCATCCGACTTGTGGTCTCGCTGTTCCTTGGGAGGGTCTC
CTCTGAGTGATTGACTACCCGTCAGCGGGGGTCTTTCACATGCAGCATGTATCAAAATTAATTTGGTTTT
TTTTCTTAAGTATTTACATTAAATGGCCATAGTTGCATTAATGAATCGGCCAACGCGCGGGGAGAGGCGG
TTTGCGTATTGGGCGCTCTTCCGCTTCCTCGCTCACTGACTCGCTGCGCTCGGTCGTTCGGCTGCGGCGA
GCGGTATCAGCTCACTCAAAGGCGGTAATACGGTTATCCACAGAATCAGGGGATAACGCAGGAAAGAACA
TGTGAGCAAAAGGCCAGCAAAAGGCCAGGAACCGTAAAAAGGCCGCGTTGCTGGCGTTTTTCCATAGGCT
CCGCCCCCCTGACGAGCATCACAAAAATCGACGCTCAAGTCAGAGGTGGCGAAACCCGACAGGACTATAA
AGATACCAGGCGTTTCCCCCTGGAAGCTCCCTCGTGCGCTCTCCTGTTCCGACCCTGCCGCTTACCGGAT
ACCTGTCCGCCTTTCTCCCTTCGGGAAGCGTGGCGCTTTCTCATAGCTCACGCTGTAGGTATCTCAGTTC
GGTGTAGGTCGTTCGCTCCAAGCTGGGCTGTGTGCACGAACCCCCCGTTCAGCCCGACCGCTGCGCCTTA
TCCGGTAACTATCGTCTTGAGTCCAACCCGGTAAGACACGACTTATCGCCACTGGCAGCAGCCACTGGTA
ACAGGATTAGCAGAGCGAGGTATGTAGGCGGTGCTACAGAGTTCTTGAAGTGGTGGCCTAACTACGGCTA
CACTAGAAGAACAGTATTTGGTATCTGCGCTCTGCTGAAGCCAGTTACCTTCGGAAAAAGAGTTGGTAGC
TCTTGATCCGGCAAACAAACCACCGCTGGTAGCGGTGGTTTTTTTGTTTGCAAGCAGCAGATTACGCGCA
GAAAAAAAGGATCTCAAGAAGATCCTTTGATCTTTTCTACGGGGTCTGACGCTCAGTGGAACGAAAACTC
ACGTTAAGGGATTTTGGTCATGAGATTATCAAAAAGGATCTTCACCTAGATCCTTTTGCGGCCGCAAATC
AATCTAAAGTATATATGAGTAAACTTGGTCTGACAGTTACCAATGCTTAATCAGTGAGGCACCTATCTCA
GCGATCTGTCTATTTCGTTCATCCATAGTTGCCTGACTCCCCGTCGTGTAGATAACTACGATACGGGAGG
GCTTACCATCTGGCCCCAGTGCTGCAATGATACCGCGAGACCCACGCTCACCGGCTCCAGATTTATCAGC
AATAAACCAGCCAGCCGGAAGGGCCGAGCGCAGAAGTGGTCCTGCAACTTTATCCGCCTCCATCCAGTCT
ATTAATTGTTGCCGGGAAGCTAGAGTAAGTAGTTCGCCAGTTAATAGTTTGCGCAACGTTGTTGCCATTG
CTACAGGCATCGTGGTGTCACGCTCGTCGTTTGGTATGGCTTCATTCAGCTCCGGTTCCCAACGATCAAG
GCGAGTTACATGATCCCCCATGTTGTGCAAAAAAGCGGTTAGCTCCTTCGGTCCTCCGATCGTTGTCAGA
AGTAAGTTGGCCGCAGTGTTATCACTCATGGTTATGGCAGCACTGCATAATTCTCTTACTGTCATGCCAT
CCGTAAGATGCTTTTCTGTGACTGGTGAGTACTCAACCAAGTCATTCTGAGAATAGTGTATGCGGCGACC
GAGTTGCTCTTGCCCGGCGTCAATACGGGATAATACCGCGCCACATAGCAGAACTTTAAAAGTGCTCATC
ATTGGAAAACGTTCTTCGGGGCGAAAACTCTCAAGGATCTTACCGCTGTTGAGATCCAGTTCGATGTAAC
CCACTCGTGCACCCAACTGATCTTCAGCATCTTTTACTTTCACCAGCGTTTCTGGGTGAGCAAAAACAGG
AAGGCAAAATGCCGCAAAAAAGGGAATAAGGGCGACACGGAAATGTTGAATACTCATACTCTTCCTTTTT
CAATATTATTGAAGCATTTATCAGGGTTATTGTCTCATGAGCGGATACATATTTGAATGTATTTAGAAAA
ATAAACAAATAGGGGTTCCGCGCACATTTCCCCGAAAAGTGCCAC
