>Addgene plasmid #75282 | pBabe-Kras Wt | addgene partial sequence | sequence record 146551 | gag-F 5'-ccaacctttaacgtcggatg-3'
CACCCAGGTTAAGATCAAGGTCTTTTCACCTGGCCCGCATGGACACCCAGACCAGGTCCCCTACATCGTG
ACCTGGGAAGCCTTGGCTTTTGACCCCCCTCCCTGGGTCAAGCCCTTTGTACACCCTAAGCCTCCGCCTC
CTCTTCCTCCATCCGCCCCGTCTCTCCCCCTTGAACCTCCTCGTTCGACCCCGCCTCGATCCTCCCTTTA
TCCAGCCCTCACTCCTTCTCTAGGCGCCGGCCGGATCAATGGCTTCAAGTTATCCATATGATGTGCCCGA
CTATGCCTCACTTGGAGGACCCTCTGGATCCACC
[564 nt withheld, positions 315-878]
TAAGTCGACCCTGTGGAATG
