>Addgene plasmid #75282 | pBabe-Kras Wt | addgene partial sequence | sequence record 147652 | SV40pro-F2 5'-CCCCATGGCTGACTAATTTTT-3'
GAGGCCGAGGCCGCCTCGGCCTCTGAGCTATTCCAGAAGTAGTGAGGAGGCTTTTTTGGAGGCCTAGGCT
TTTGCAAAAAGCTTACCATGACCGAGTACAAGCCCACGGTGCGCCTCGCCACCCGCGACGACGTCCCCAG
GGCCGTACGCACCCTCGCCGCCGCGTTCGCCGACTACCCCGCCACGCGCCACACCGTCGATCCGGACCGC
CACATCGAGCGGGTCACCGAGCTGCAAGAACTCTTCCTCACGCGCGTCGGGCTCGACATCGGCAAGGTGT
GGGTCGCGGACGACGGCGCCGCGGTGGCGGTCTGGACCACGCCGGAGAGCGTCGAAGCGGGGGCGGTGTT
CGCCGAGATCGGCCCGCGCATGGCCGAGTTGAGCGGTTCCCGGCTGGCCGCGCAGCAACAGATGGAAGGC
CTCCTGGCGCCGCACCGGCCCAAGGAGCCCGCGTGGTTCCTGGCCACCGTCGGCGTCTCGCCCGACCACC
AGGGCAAGGGTCTGGGCAGCGCCGTCGTGCTCCCCGGAGTGGAGGCGGCCGAGCGCGCCGGGGTGCCCGC
CTTCCTGGAGACCTCCGCGCCCCGCAACCTCCCCTTCTACGAGCGGCTCGGCTTCACCGTCACCGCCGAC
GTCGAGGTGCCCGAAGGACCGCGCACCTGGTGCATGACCCGCAAGCCCGGTGCCTGACGCCCGCCCCACG
ACCCGCAGCGCCCGACCGAAAGGAGCGCACGACCCCATGCATCGATAAAATAAAAGATTTTATTTAGTCT
CCAGAAAAAGGGGGGAATGAAAGACCCCACCTGTAGGTTTGGCAAGCTAGCTTAAGTAACGCCATTTTGC
AAGGCATGGAAAAATACATAACTGAGAATAGAGAAGTTCAGATCAAGGTCAGGAACAGATGGAACAGCTG
AATATGGGCCAAACAGGATATCTGTGGTAAGCAGTTCCTGCCCCGGCTCAGGGCCAAGAACAGATGGAAC
AGCTGAATATGGGCCAAACAGGATATCTGTGGTAAG
